Addgene plasmid #102947: PresentER-NLVPMVATV (GFP)
Purpose: PresentER minigene encoding HLA-A*02:01 ligand NLVPMVATV (GFP)
Depositing lab: David Scheinberg. Depositing organization: Memorial Sloan-Kettering Cancer Center. Publication: Identification of the Targets of T-cell Receptor Therapeutic Agents and Cells by Use of a High-Throughput Genetic Platform. Gejman RS, Jones HF, Klatt MG, Chang AY, Oh CY, Chandran SS, Korontsvit T, Zakahleva V, Dao T, Klebanoff CA, Scheinberg DA. Cancer Immunol Res. 2020 May;8(5):672-684. doi: 10.1158/2326-6066.CIR-19-0745. Epub 2020 Mar 17. PubMed 32184297.
Backbone
  Vector backbone: PresentER
  Backbone size w/o insert (bp): 8300
  Total vector size (bp): 8311
  Vector type: Mammalian Expression, Retroviral
  Selectable markers: Puromycin ; GFP
Growth in bacteria
  Bacterial resistance: Ampicillin, 100 μg/mL
  Growth temperature: 37°C
  Growth strain: NEB Stable
  Copy number: High Copy
Gene/Insert
  Gene/Insert name: NLVPMVATV (alt names: CMV pp65 HLA-A*02:01 epitope 495-503; pp65 495-503)
  Species: Synthetic; Cytomegalovirus
  Insert size (bp): 27
  Promoter: LTR
  Cloning method: Restriction Enzyme; 5′ cloning site SfiI (not destroyed); 3′ cloning site SfiI (not destroyed)
  Sequencing primers: 5′ GTTCGACCCCGCCTCGATCC
Terms and licenses: Academic/Nonprofit Terms; Industry Terms: Not Available to Industry
Depositor comments: Please visit https://www.biorxiv.org/content/early/2018/09/22/267047 for bioRxiv preprint.
How to cite: PresentER-NLVPMVATV (GFP) was a gift from David Scheinberg (Addgene plasmid # 102947 ; http://n2t.net/addgene:102947 ; RRID:Addgene_102947)
