[The description below was written by a language model from this plasmid's Addgene catalogue record and pLannotate feature annotations shown in this document.]
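Description:
PresentER-NLVPMVATV (GFP) is an MSCV-type gammaretroviral vector for stable expression of a peptide minigene in mammalian cells. The plasmid is maintained in E. coli through a high-copy ColE1/pUC origin and an ampicillin resistance gene. Several small fragments in the bacterial backbone (lacI, rop, bom, lacZα, TcR) appear to be cloning remnants with no function. The viral portion is framed by murine embryonic stem cell virus 5′ and 3′ LTRs and carries the Ψ packaging signal and a truncated, start-codon-less gag region, so the transcript can be packaged into retroviral particles when the viral proteins are supplied in trans.

The payload is a 27 bp synthetic insert encoding NLVPMVATV, the cytomegalovirus pp65 495–503 epitope, a ligand of HLA-A*02:01. It is cloned between two retained SfiI sites and transcribed from the 5′ LTR. The insert is not annotated in the feature table, but it would fall in the short stretch that follows a sequence matched to mouse mammary tumour virus envelope. The vector name suggests that this sequence acts as an ER-targeting leader delivering the peptide for MHC class I loading, although the record does not say so. Flanking 5′ and 3′ miR-30a sequences indicate descent from a miR-30-based shRNA vector. Downstream, a mouse PGK promoter drives a PuroR–EMCV IRES–EGFP cassette, so transduced cells can be selected with puromycin and tracked or sorted by fluorescence.

According to the associated publication title, the platform is used to identify the targets of T-cell receptor-based therapeutic agents and cells. This construct presents a single defined viral epitope on HLA-A*02:01. The deposited sequence is 8,324 nt, slightly longer than the catalogue's stated 8,311 bp.
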