Features (pLannotate 1.2.2; 24 found; start..end, strand, type, name):
     69..181     +  ncRNA          3' miR-30a: sequence downstream of the 71-nt precursor of the human miR-30a microRNA (Zeng et al., 2002) miRNA
    195..694     +  promoter       PGK promoter: mouse phosphoglycerate kinase 1 promoter
    715..1314    +  CDS            PuroR: puromycin N-acetyltransferase; pac from Streptomyces alboniger; confers resistance to puromycin
   1391..1942    +  misc_feature   IRES: internal ribosome entry site (IRES) of the encephalomyocarditis virus (EMCV)
   1954..2673    +  CDS            EGFP: the original enhanced GFP (Yang et al., 1996) mammalian codon-optimized
   2690..2716    +  misc_feature   MCS (fragment): pBluescript multiple cloning site
   2775..3289    +  LTR            3' LTR: 3' long terminal repeat from murine embryonic stem cell virus
   3482..3498    -  protein_bind   lac operator: The lac repressor binds to the lac operator to inhibit transcription in E. coli. This inhibition can be relieved by adding lactose or isopropyl-β-D-thiogalactopyranoside (IPTG). lac repressor encoded by lacI
   3506..3536    -  promoter       lac promoter: promoter for the E. coli lac operon
   3551..3572    -  protein_bind   CAP binding site: CAP binding activates transcription in the presence of cAMP. E. coli catabolite activator protein
   3585..3677    -  CDS            lacI (fragment): lac repressor; lacI; The lac repressor binds to the lac operator to inhibit transcription in E. coli. This inhibition can be relieved by adding lactose or isopropyl-β-D-thiogalactopyranoside (IPTG).
   3860..4448    -  rep_origin     ori: high-copy-number ColE1/pMB1/pBR322/pUC origin of replication
   4619..5479    -  CDS            AmpR: β-lactamase; bla; confers resistance to ampicillin, carbenicillin, and related antibiotics
   5480..5584    -  promoter       AmpR promoter: bla
   5679..5714    +  CDS            rop (fragment): Rop protein, which maintains plasmids at low copy number; rop
   5816..5915    +  misc_feature   bom (fragment): basis of mobility region from pBR322
   5921..6070    -  CDS            lacZα (fragment): LacZα fragment of β-galactosidase; lacZ fragment
   6070..6271    -  CDS            TcR (fragment): tetracycline efflux protein; tet; confers resistance to tetracycline
   6272..6370    +  CDS            env (fragment): murine leukemia virus gPr80 envelope polyprotein precursor; env; proteolytically cleaved into gp70SU and p15TM subunits
   6412..6928    +  LTR            5' LTR: 5' long terminal repeat from murine embryonic stem cell virus
   6992..7333    +  misc_feature   MESV Ψ: packaging signal of murine embryonic stem cell virus
   7400..7816    +  CDS            gag (truncated): truncated Moloney murine leukemia virus (MMLV) gag gene lacking the start codon
   7856..7949    +  ncRNA          5' miR-30a: sequence upstream of the 71-nt precursor of the human miR-30a microRNA (Zeng et al., 2002) miRNA
   7993..8286    +  CDS            env (fragment): ENV_MMTVC - Experimental evidence at protein level: Swiss-Prot protein existence level 1. The transmembrane protein (TM) acts as a class I viral fusion protein. Under the current model, the protein has at least 3 conformational states: pre-fusion native state, pre-hairpin intermediate state, and post-fusion hairpin state. During viral and target cell membrane fusion, the coiled coil regions (heptad repeats) assume a trimer-of-hairpins structure, positioning the fusion peptide in close proximity to the C-terminal region of the ectodomain. The formation of this structure appears to drive apposit
>Addgene plasmid #102947 | PresentER-NLVPMVATV (GFP) | depositor full sequence | sequence record 202298 | PresentER-NLVPMVATV (GFP) sequence 8324 bps
AGGCCAAAGATCGGAAGAGCGTCGTGTAGGGAAAGAGTGTAGATCTCGGTGGTCGCCGTATCATTGAATT
CAAGGGGCTACTTTAGGAGCAATTATCTTGTTTACTAAAACTGAATACCTTGCTATCTCTTTGATACATT
TTTACAAAGCTGAATTAAAATGGTATAAATTAAATCACTTTTTTCAATTCTACCGGGTAGGGGAGGCGCT
TTTCCCAAGGCAGTCTGGAGCATGCGCTTTAGCAGCCCCGCTGGGCACTTGGCGCTACACAAGTGGCCTC
TGGCCTCGCACACATTCCACATCCACCGGTAGGCGCCAACCGGCTCCGTTCTTTGGTGGCCCCTTCGCGC
CACCTTCTACTCCTCCCCTAGTCAGGAAGTTCCCCCCCGCCCCGCAGCTCGCGTCGTGCAGGACGTGACA
AATGGAAGTAGCACGTCTCACTAGTCTCGTGCAGATGGACAGCACCGCTGAGCAATGGAAGCGGGTAGGC
CTTTGGGGCAGCGGCCAATAGCAGCTTTGCTCCTTCGCTTTCTGGGCTCAGAGGCTGGGAAGGGGTGGGT
CCGGGGGCGGGCTCAGGGGCGGGCTCAGGGGCGGGGCGGGCGCCCGAAGGTCCTCCGGAGGCCCGGCATT
CTGCACGCTTCAAAAGCGCACGTCTGCCGCGCTGTTCTCCTCTTCCTCATCTCCGGGCCTTTCGACCTGC
AGCCCAAGCTTACCATGACCGAGTACAAGCCCACGGTGCGCCTCGCCACCCGCGACGACGTCCCCAGGGC
CGTACGCACCCTCGCCGCCGCGTTCGCCGACTACCCCGCCACGCGCCACACCGTCGATCCGGACCGCCAC
ATCGAGCGGGTCACCGAGCTGCAAGAACTCTTCCTCACGCGCGTCGGGCTCGACATCGGCAAGGTGTGGG
TCGCGGACGACGGCGCCGCGGTGGCGGTCTGGACCACGCCGGAGAGCGTCGAAGCGGGGGCGGTGTTCGC
CGAGATCGGCCCGCGCATGGCCGAGTTGAGCGGTTCCCGGCTGGCCGCGCAGCAACAGATGGAAGGCCTC
CTGGCGCCGCACCGGCCCAAGGAGCCCGCGTGGTTCCTGGCCACCGTCGGCGTCTCGCCCGACCACCAGG
GCAAGGGTCTGGGCAGCGCCGTCGTGCTCCCCGGAGTGGAGGCGGCCGAGCGCGCCGGGGTGCCCGCCTT
CCTGGAGACCTCCGCGCCCCGCAACCTCCCCTTCTACGAGCGGCTCGGCTTCACCGTCACCGCCGACGTC
GAGGTGCCCGAAGGACCGCGCACCTGGTGCATGACCCGCAAGCCCGGTGCCTGACGCCCGCCCCACGACC
CGCAGCGCCCGACCGAAAGGAGCGCACGACCCCATCATCCAATTCCGCCCCCCCCCCCTAACGTTACTGG
CCGAAGCCGCTTGGAATAAGGCCGGTGTGCGTTTGTCTATATGTTATTTTCCACCATATTGCCGTCTTTT
GGCAATGTGAGGGCCCGGAAACCTGGCCCTGTCTTCTTGACGAGCATTCCTAGGGGTCTTTCCCCTCTCG
CCAAAGGAATGCAAGGTCTGTTGAATGTCGTGAAGGAAGCAGTTCCTCTGGAAGCTTCTTGAAGACAAAC
AACGTCTGTAGCGACCCTTTGCAGGCAGCGGAACCCCCCACCTGGCGACAGGTGCCTCTGCGGCCAAAAG
CCACGTGTATAAGATACACCTGCAAAGGCGGCACAACCCCAGTGCCACGTTGTGAGTTGGATAGTTGTGG
AAAGAGTCAAATGGCTCTCCTCAAGCGTATTCAACAAGGGGCTGAAGGATGCCCAGAAGGTACCCCATTG
TATGGGATCTGATCTGGGGCCTCGGTGCACATGCTTTACATGTGTTTAGTCGAGGTTAAAAAACGTCTAG
GCCCCCCGAACCACGGGGACGTGGTTTTCCTTTGAAAAACACGATGATAATATGGCCACAACCATGGTGA
GCAAGGGCGAGGAGCTGTTCACCGGGGTGGTGCCCATCCTGGTCGAGCTGGACGGCGACGTAAACGGCCA
CAAGTTCAGCGTGTCCGGCGAGGGCGAGGGCGATGCCACCTACGGCAAGCTGACCCTGAAGTTCATCTGC
ACCACCGGCAAGCTGCCCGTGCCCTGGCCCACCCTCGTGACCACCCTGACCTACGGCGTGCAGTGCTTCA
GCCGCTACCCCGACCACATGAAGCAGCACGACTTCTTCAAGTCCGCCATGCCCGAAGGCTACGTCCAGGA
GCGCACCATCTTCTTCAAGGACGACGGCAACTACAAGACCCGCGCCGAGGTGAAGTTCGAGGGCGACACC
CTGGTGAACCGCATCGAGCTGAAGGGCATCGACTTCAAGGAGGACGGCAACATCCTGGGGCACAAGCTGG
AGTACAACTACAACAGCCACAACGTCTATATCATGGCCGACAAGCAGAAGAACGGCATCAAGGTGAACTT
CAAGATCCGCCACAACATCGAGGACGGCAGCGTGCAGCTCGCCGACCACTACCAGCAGAACACCCCCATC
GGCGACGGCCCCGTGCTGCTGCCCGACAACCACTACCTGAGCACCCAGTCCGCCCTGAGCAAAGACCCCA
ACGAGAAGCGCGATCACATGGTCCTGCTGGAGTTCGTGACCGCCGCCGGGATCACTCTCGGCATGGACGA
GCTGTACAAGTAATGAATTAATTAAGAATTATCAAGCTTATCGATACCGTCGACCTGCAGCCAAGCTTAT
CGATAAAATAAAAGATTTTATTTAGTCTCCAGAAAAAGGGGGGAATGAAAGACCCCACCTGTAGGTTTGG
CAAGCTAGCTTAAGTAACGCCATTTTGCAAGGCATGGAAAATACATAACTGAGAATAGAGAAGTTCAGAT
CAAGGTTAGGAACAGAGAGACAGCAGAATATGGGCCAAACAGGATATCTGTGGTAAGCAGTTCCTGCCCC
GGCTCAGGGCCAAGAACAGATGGTCCCCAGATGCGGTCCCGCCCTCAGCAGTTTCTAGAGAACCATCAGA
TGTTTCCAGGGTGCCCCAAGGACCTGAAATGACCCTGTGCCTTATTTGAACTAACCAATCAGTTCGCTTC
TCGCTTCTGTTCGCGCGCTTCTGCTCCCCGAGCTCAATAAAAGAGCCCACAACCCCTCACTCGGCGCGCC
AGTCCTCCGATAGACTGCGTCGCCCGGGTACCCGTGTATCCAATAAACCCTCTTGCAGTTGCATCCGACT
TGTGGTCTCGCTGTTCCTTGGGAGGGTCTCCTCTGAGTGATTGACTACCCGTCAGCGGGGGTCTTTCATG
GGTAACAGTTTCTTGAAGTTGGAGAACAACATTCTGAGGGTAGGAGTCGAATATTAAGTAATCCTGACTC
AATTAGCCACTGTTTTGAATCCACATACTCCAATACTCCTGAAATAGTTCATTATGGACAGCGCAGAAGA
GCTGGGGAGAATTAATTCGTAATCATGGTCATAGCTGTTTCCTGTGTGAAATTGTTATCCGCTCACAATT
CCACACAACATACGAGCCGGAAGCATAAAGTGTAAAGCCTGGGGTGCCTAATGAGTGAGCTAACTCACAT
TAATTGCGTTGCGCTCACTGCCCGCTTTCCAGTCGGGAAACCTGTCGTGCCAGCTGCATTAATGAATCGG
CCAACGCGCGGGGAGAGGCGGTTTGCGTATTGGGCGCTCTTCCGCTTCCTCGCTCACTGACTCGCTGCGC
TCGGTCGTTCGGCTGCGGCGAGCGGTATCAGCTCACTCAAAGGCGGTAATACGGTTATCCACAGAATCAG
GGGATAACGCAGGAAAGAACATGTGAGCAAAAGGCCAGCAAAAGGCCAGGAACCGTAAAAAGGCCGCGTT
GCTGGCGTTTTTCCATAGGCTCCGCCCCCCTGACGAGCATCACAAAAATCGACGCTCAAGTCAGAGGTGG
CGAAACCCGACAGGACTATAAAGATACCAGGCGTTTCCCCCTGGAAGCTCCCTCGTGCGCTCTCCTGTTC
CGACCCTGCCGCTTACCGGATACCTGTCCGCCTTTCTCCCTTCGGGAAGCGTGGCGCTTTCTCATAGCTC
ACGCTGTAGGTATCTCAGTTCGGTGTAGGTCGTTCGCTCCAAGCTGGGCTGTGTGCACGAACCCCCCGTT
CAGCCCGACCGCTGCGCCTTATCCGGTAACTATCGTCTTGAGTCCAACCCGGTAAGACACGACTTATCGC
CACTGGCAGCAGCCACTGGTAACAGGATTAGCAGAGCGAGGTATGTAGGCGGTGCTACAGAGTTCTTGAA
GTGGTGGCCTAACTACGGCTACACTAGAAGGACAGTATTTGGTATCTGCGCTCTGCTGAAGCCAGTTACC
TTCGGAAAAAGAGTTGGTAGCTCTTGATCCGGCAAACAAACCACCGCTGGTAGCGGTGGTTTTTTTGTTT
GCAAGCAGCAGATTACGCGCAGAAAAAAAGGATCTCAAGAAGATCCTTTGATCTTTTCTACGGGGTCTGA
CGCTCAGTGGAACGAAAACTCACGTTAAGGGATTTTGGTCATGAGATTATCAAAAAGGATCTTCACCTAG
ATCCTTTTAAATTAAAAATGAAGTTTTAAATCAATCTAAAGTATATATGAGTAAACTTGGTCTGACAGTT
ACCAATGCTTAATCAGTGAGGCACCTATCTCAGCGATCTGTCTATTTCGTTCATCCATAGTTGCCTGACT
CCCCGTCGTGTAGATAACTACGATACGGGAGGGCTTACCATCTGGCCCCAGTGCTGCAATGATACCGCGA
GACCCACGCTCACCGGCTCCAGATTTATCAGCAATAAACCAGCCAGCCGGAAGGGCCGAGCGCAGAAGTG
GTCCTGCAACTTTATCCGCCTCCATCCAGTCTATTAATTGTTGCCGGGAAGCTAGAGTAAGTAGTTCGCC
AGTTAATAGTTTGCGCAACGTTGTTGCCATTGCTACAGGCATCGTGGTGTCACGCTCGTCGTTTGGTATG
GCTTCATTCAGCTCCGGTTCCCAACGATCAAGGCGAGTTACATGATCCCCCATGTTGTGCAAAAAAGCGG
TTAGCTCCTTCGGTCCTCCGATCGTTGTCAGAAGTAAGTTGGCCGCAGTGTTATCACTCATGGTTATGGC
AGCACTGCATAATTCTCTTACTGTCATGCCATCCGTAAGATGCTTTTCTGTGACTGGTGAGTACTCAACC
AAGTCATTCTGAGAATAGTGTATGCGGCGACCGAGTTGCTCTTGCCCGGCGTCAATACGGGATAATACCG
CGCCACATAGCAGAACTTTAAAAGTGCTCATCATTGGAAAACGTTCTTCGGGGCGAAAACTCTCAAGGAT
CTTACCGCTGTTGAGATCCAGTTCGATGTAACCCACTCGTGCACCCAACTGATCTTCAGCATCTTTTACT
TTCACCAGCGTTTCTGGGTGAGCAAAAACAGGAAGGCAAAATGCCGCAAAAAAGGGAATAAGGGCGACAC
GGAAATGTTGAATACTCATACTCTTCCTTTTTCAATATTATTGAAGCATTTATCAGGGTTATTGTCTCAT
GAGCGGATACATATTTGAATGTATTTAGAAAAATAAACAAATAGGGGTTCCGCGCACATTTCCCCGAAAA
GTGCCACCTGACGTCTAAGAAACCATTATTATCATGACATTAACCTATAAAAATAGGCGTATCACGAGGC
CCTTTCGTCTCGCGCGTTTCGGTGATGACGGTGAAAACCTCTGACACATGCAGCTCCCGGAGACGGTCAC
AGCTTGTCTGTAAGCGGATGCCGGGAGCAGACAAGCCCGTCAGGGCGCGTCAGCGGGTGTTGGCGGGTGT
CGGGGCTGGCTTAACTATGCGGCATCAGAGCAGATTGTACTGAGAGTGCACCATATGCGGTGTGAAATAC
CGCACAGATGCGTAAGGAGAAAATACCGCATCAGGCGCCATTCGCCATTCAGGCTGCGCAACTGTTGGGA
AGGGCGATCGGTGCGGGCCTCTTCGCTATTACGCCAGCTGGCGAAAGGGGGATGTGCTGCAAGGCGATTA
AGTTGGGTAACGCCAGGGTTTTCCCAGTCACGACGTTGTAAAACGACGGCGCAAGGAATGGTGCATGCAA
GGAGATGGCGCCCAACAGTCCCCCGGCCACGGGGCCTGCCACCATACCCACGCCGAAACAAGCGCTCATG
AGCCCGAAGTGGCGAGCCCGATCTTCCCCATCGGTGATGTCGGCGATATAGGCGCCAGCAACCGCACCTG
TGGCGCCGGTGATGCCGGCCACGATGCGTCCGGCGTAGAGGCGATTAGTCCAATTTGTTAAAGACAGGAT
ATCAGTGGTCCAGGCTCTAGTTTTGACTCAACAATATCACCAGCTGAAGCCTATAGAGTACGAGCCATAG
ATAAAATAAAAGATTTTATTTAGTCTCCAGAAAAAGGGGGGAATGAAAGACCCCACCTGTAGGTTTGGCA
AGCTAGCTTAAGTAACGCCATTTTGCAAGGCATGGAAAATACATAACTGAGAATAGAGAAGTTCAGATCA
AGGTTAGGAACAGAGAGACAGCAGAATATGGGCCAAACAGGATATCTGTGGTAAGCAGTTCCTGCCCCGG
CTCAGGGCCAAGAACAGATGGTCCCCAGATGCGGTCCCGCCCTCAGCAGTTTCTAGAGAACCATCAGATG
TTTCCAGGGTGCCCCAAGGACCTGAAATGACCCTGTGCCTTATTTGAACTAACCAATCAGTTCGCTTCTC
GCTTCTGTTCGCGCGCTTCTGCTCCCCGAGCTCAATAAAAGAGCCCACAACCCCTCACTCGGCGCGCCAG
TCCTCCGATAGACTGCGTCGCCCGGGTACCCGTATTCCCAATAAAGCCTCTTGCTGTTTGCATCCGAATC
GTGGACTCGCTGATCCTTGGGAGGGTCTCCTCAGATTGATTGACTGCCCACCTCGGGGGTCTTTCATTTG
GAGGTTCCACCGAGATTTGGAGACCCCTGCCCAGGGACCACCGACCCCCCCGCCGGGAGGTAAGCTGGCC
AGCGGTCGTTTCGTGTCTGTCTCTGTCTTTGTGCGTGTTTGTGCCGGCATCTAATGTTTGCGCCTGCGTC
TGTACTAGTTAGCTAACTAGCTCTGTATCTGGCGGACCCGTGGTGGAACTGACGAGTTCTGAACACCCGG
CCGCAACCCTGGGAGACGTCCCAGGGACTTTGGGGGCCGTTTTTGTGGCCCGACCTGAGGAAGGGAGTCG
ATGTGGAATCCGACCCCGTCAGGATATGTGGTTCTGGTAGGAGACGAGAACCTAAAACAGTTCCCGCCTC
CGTCTGAATTTTTGCTTTCGGTTTGGAACCGAAGCCGCGCGTCTTGTCTGCTGCAGCGCTGCAGCATCGT
TCTGTGTTGTCTCTGTCTGACTGTGTTTCTGTATTTGTCTGAAAATTAGGGCCAGACTGTTACCACTCCC
TTAAGTTTGACCTTAGGTCACTGGAAAGATGTCGAGCGGATCGCTCACAACCAGTCGGTAGATGTCAAGA
AGAGACGTTGGGTTACCTTCTGCTCTGCAGAATGGCCAACCTTTAACGTCGGATGGCCGCGAGACGGCAC
CTTTAACCGAGACCTCATCACCCAGGTTAAGATCAAGGTCTTTTCACCTGGCCCGCATGGACACCCAGAC
CAGGTCCCCTACATCGTGACCTGGGAAGCCTTGGCTTTTGACCCCCCTCCCTGGGTCAAGCCCTTTGTAC
ACCCTAAGCCTCCGCCTCCTCTTCCTCCATCCGCCCCGTCTCTCCCCCTTGAACCTCCTCGTTCGACCCC
GCCTCGATCCTCCCTTTATCCAGCCCTCACTCCTTCTCTAGGCGCCGGAATTAGATCTCTCGACTAGGGA
TAACAGGGTAATTGTTTGAATGAGGCTTCAGTACTTTACAGAATCGTTGCCTGCACATCTTGGAAACACT
TGCTGGGATTACTTCTTCAGGTTAACCCAACAGAAGGCTCGAGGTGACTGGAGTTCAGACGTGTGCTCTT
CCGATCGCCACCATGCCTAATCATCAGTCCGGGTCACCTACCGGCAGTTCAGACCTGCTCCTTGATGGCA
AGAAACAACGAGCCCATCTGGCGCTGAGGAGAAAACGGCGACGGGAAATGCGCAAGATTAACCGAAAGGT
GAGAAGAATGAATCTCGCACCCATTAAAGAAAAAACAGCCTGGCAGCACCTGCAAGCTCTGATCTTCGAG
GCGGAAGAAGTGTTGAAGACTTCTCAAACTCCACAGACCTCCCTCACGCTGTTTCTAGCACTCTTGGCCG
TATTGGCCCCGCCACCTGTGAGCGGGAACCTGGTGCCCATGGTGGCCACCGTGTAAGGCCAAAC
