>Addgene plasmid #102947 | PresentER-NLVPMVATV (GFP) | addgene partial sequence | sequence record 205955 | Addgene Partial NGS Result
AATGAAAGACCCCACCTGTAGGTTTGGCAAGCTAGCTTAAGTAACGCCATTTTGCAAGGCATGGAAAATA
CATAACTGAGAATAGAGAAGTTCAGATCAAGGTTAGGAACAGAGAGACAGCAGAATATGGGCCAAACAGG
ATATCTGTGGTAAGCAGTTCCTGCCCCGGCTCAGGGCCAAGAACAGATGGTCCCCAGATGCGGTCCCGCC
CTCAGCAGTTTCTAGAGAACCATCAGATGTTTCCAGGGTGCCCCAAGGACCTGAAATGACCCTGTGCCTT
ATTTGAACTAACCAATCAGTTCGCTTCTCGCTTCTGTTCGCGCGCTTCTGCTCCCCGAGCTCAATAAAAG
AGCCCACAACCCCTCACTCGGCGCGCCAGTCCTCCGATAGACTGCGTCGCCCGGGTACCCGTATTCCCAA
TAAAGCCTCTTGCTGTTTGCATCCGAATCGTGGACTCGCTGATCCTTGGGAGGGTCTCCTCAGATTGATT
GACTGCCCACCTCGGGGGTCTTTCATTTGGAGGTTCCACCGAGATTTGGAGACCCCTGCCCAGGGACCAC
CGACCCCCCCGCCGGGAGGTAAGCTGGCCAGCGGTCGTTTCGTGTCTGTCTCTGTCTTTGTGCGTGTTTG
TGCCGGCATCTAATGTTTGCGCCTGCGTCTGTACTAGTTAGCTAACTAGCTCTGTATCTGGCGGACCCGT
GGTGGAACTGACGAGTTCTGAACACCCGGCCGCAACCCTGGGAGACGTCCCAGGGACTTTGGGGGCCGTT
TTTGTGGCCCGACCTGAGGAAGGGAGTCGATGTGGAATCCGACCCCGTCAGGATATGTGGTTCTGGTAGG
AGACGAGAACCTAAAACAGTTCCCGCCTCCGTCTGAATTTTTGCTTTCGGTTTGGAACCGAAGCCGCGCG
TCTTGTCTGCTGCAGCGCTGCAGCATCGTTCTGTGTTGTCTCTGTCTGACTGTGTTTCTGTATTTGTCTG
AAAATTAGGGCCAGACTGTTACCACTCCCTTAAGTTTGACCTTAGGTCACTGGAAAGATGTCGAGCGGAT
CGCTCACAACCAGTCGGTAGATGTCAAGAAGAGACGTTGGGTTACCTTCTGCTCTGCAGAATGGCCAACC
TTTAACGTCGGATGGCCGCGAGACGGCACCTTTAACCGAGACCTCATCACCCAGGTTAAGATCAAGGTCT
TTTCACCTGGCCCGCATGGACACCCAGACCAGGTCCCCTACATCGTGACCTGGGAAGCCTTGGCTTTTGA
CCCCCCTCCCTGGGTCAAGCCCTTTGTACACCCTAAGCCTCCGCCTCCTCTTCCTCCATCCGCCCCGTCT
CTCCCCCTTGAACCTCCTCGTTCGACCCCGCCTCGATCCTCCCTTTATCCAGCCCTCACTCCTTCTCTAG
GCGCCGGAATTAGATCTCTCGACTAGGGATAACAGGGTAATTGTTTGAATGAGGCTTCAGTACTTTACAG
AATCGTTGCCTGCACATCTTGGAAACACTTGCTGGGATTACTTCTTCAGGTTAACCCAACAGAAGGCTCG
AGGTGACTGGAGTTCAGACGTGTGCTCTTCCGATCGCCACCATGCCTAATCATCAGTCCGGGTCACCTAC
CGGCAGTTCAGACCTGCTCCTTGATGGCAAGAAACAACGAGCCCATCTGGCGCTGAGGAGAAAACGGCGA
CGGGAAATGCGCAAGATTAACCGAAAGGTGAGAAGAATGAATCTCGCACCCATTAAAGAAAAAACAGCCT
GGCAGCACCTGCAAGCTCTGATCTTCGAGGCGGAAGAAGTGTTGAAGACTTCTCAAACTCCACAGACCTC
CCTCACGCTGTTTCTAGCACTCTTGGCCGTATTGGCCCCGCCACCTGTGAGCGGGAACCTGGTGCCCATG
GTGGCCACCGTGTAAGGCCAAACAGGCCAAAGATCGGAAGAGCGTCGTGTAGGGAAAGGGGGTARAWSNN
AAGNNTNNCCGTATCATTGAATTCAAGGGGCTACTTTAGGAGCAATTATCTTGTTTACTAAAACTGAATA
CCTTGCTATCTCTTTGATACATTTTTACAAAGCTGAATTAAAATGGTATAAATTAAATCACTTTTTTCAA
TTCTACCGGGTAGGGGAGGCGCTTTTCCCAAGGCAGTCTGGAGCATGCGCTTTAGCAGCCCCGCTGGGCA
CTTGGCGCTACACAAGTGGCCTCTGGCCTCGCACACATTCCACATCCACCGGTAGGCGCCAACCGGCTCC
GTTCTTTGGTGGCCCCTTCGCGCCACCTTCTACTCCTCCCCTAGTCAGGAAGTTCCCCCCCGCCCCGCAG
CTCGCGTCGTGCAGGACGTGACAAATGGAAGTAGCACGTCTCACTAGTCTCGTGCAGATGGACAGCACCG
CTGAGCAATGGAAGCGGGTAGGCCTTTGGGGCAGCGGCCAATAGCAGCTTTGCTCCTTCGCTTTCTGGGC
TCAGAGGCTGGGAAGGGGTGGGTCCGGGGGCGGGCTCAGGGGCGGGCTCAGGGGCGGGGCGGGCGCCCGA
AGGTCCTCCGGAGGCCCGGCATTCTGCACGCTTCAAAAGCGCACGTCTGCCGCGCTGTTCTCCTCTTCCT
CATCTCCGGGCCTTTCGACCTGCAGCCCAAGCTTACCATGACCGAGTACAAGCCCACGGTGCGCCTCGCC
ACCCGCGACGACGTCCCCAGGGCCGTACGCACCCTCGCCGCCGCGTTCGCCGACTACCCCGCCACGCGCC
ACACCGTCGATCCGGACCGCCACATCGAGCGGGTCACCGAGCTGCAAGAACTCTTCCTCACGCGCGTCGG
GCTCGACATCGGCAAGGTGTGGGTCGCGGACGACGGCGCCGCGGTGGCGGTCTGGACCACGCCGGAGAGC
GTCGAAGCGGGGGCGGTGTTCGCCGAGATCGGCCCGCGCATGGCCGAGTTGAGCGGTTCCCGGCTGGCCG
CGCAGCAACAGATGGAAGGCCTCCTGGCGCCGCACCGGCCCAAGGAGCCCGCGTGGTTCCTGGCCACCGT
CGGCGTCTCGCCCGACCACCAGGGCAAGGGTCTGGGCAGCGCCGTCGTGCTCCCCGGAGTGGAGGCGGCC
GAGCGCGCCGGGGTGCCCGCCTTCCTGGAGACCTCCGCGCCCCGCAACCTCCCCTTCTACGAGCGGCTCG
GCTTCACCGTCACCGCCGACGTCGAGGTGCCCGAAGGACCGCGCACCTGGTGCATGACCCGCAAGCCCGG
TGCCTGACGCCCGCCCCACGACCCGCAGCGCCCGACCGAAAGGAGCGCACGACCCCATGCATCCAATTCC
GCCCCCCCCCCCTAACGTTACTGGCCGAAGCCGCTTGGAATAAGGCCGGTGTGCGTTTGTCTATATGTTA
TTTTCCACCATATTGCCGTCTTTTGGCAATGTGAGGGCCCGGAAACCTGGCCCTGTCTTCTTGACGAGCA
TTCCTAGGGGTCTTTCCCCTCTCGCCAAAGGAATGCAAGGTCTGTTGAATGTCGTGAAGGAAGCAGTTCC
TCTGGAAGCTTCTTGAAGACAAACAACGTCTGTAGCGACCCTTTGCAGGCAGCGGAACCCCCCACCTGGC
GACAGGTGCCTCTGCGGCCAAAAGCCACGTGTATAAGATACACCTGCAAAGGCGGCACAACCCCAGTGCC
ACGTTGTGAGTTGGATAGTTGTGGAAAGAGTCAAATGGCTCTCCTCAAGCGTATTCAACAAGGGGCTGAA
GGATGCCCAGAAGGTACCCCATTGTATGGGATCTGATCTGGGGCCTCGGTGCACATGCTTTACATGTGTT
TAGTCGAGGTTAAAAAAACGTCTAGGCCCCCCGAACCACGGGGACGTGGTTTTCCTTTGAAAAACACGAT
GATAATATGGCCACAACCATGGTGAGCAAGGGCGAGGAGCTGTTCACCGGGGTGGTGCCCATCCTGGTCG
AGCTGGACGGCGACGTAAACGGCCACAAGTTCAGCGTGTCTGGCGAGGGCGAGGGCGATGCCACCTACGG
CAAGCTGACCCTGAAGTTCATCTGCACCACCGGCAAGCTGCCCGTGCCCTGGCCCACCCTCGTGACCACC
CTGACCTACGGCGTGCAGTGCTTCAGCCGCTACCCCGACCACATGAAGCAGCACGACTTCTTCAAGTCCG
CCATGCCCGAAGGCTACGTCCAGGAGCGCACCATCTTCTTCAAGGACGACGGCAACTACAAGACCCGCGC
CGAGGTGAAGTTCGAGGGCGACACCCTGGTGAACCGCATCGAGCTGAAGGGCATCGACTTCAAGGAGGAC
GGCAACATCCTGGGGCACAAGCTGGAGTACAACTACAACAGCCACAACGTCTATATCATGGCCGACAAGC
AGAAGAACGGCATCAAGGCGAACTTCAAGATCCGCCACAACATCGAGGACGGCAGCGTGCAGCTCGCCGA
CCACTACCAGCAGAACACCCCCATCGGCGACGGCCCCGTGCTGCTGCCCGACAACCACTACCTGAGCACC
CAGTCCGCCCTGAGCAAAGACCCCAACGAGAAGCGCGATCACATGGTCCTGCTGGAGTTCGTGACCGCCG
CCGGGATCACTCTCGGCATGGACGAGCTGTACAAGTAATGAATTAATTAAGAATTATCAAGCTTATCGAT
ACCGTCGACCTGCAGCCAAGCTTATCGATAAAATAAAAGATTTTATTTAGTCTCCAGAAAAAGGGGGGAA
TGAAAGACCCCACCTGTAGGTTTGGCAAGCTAGCTTAAGTAACGCCATTTTGCAAGGCATGGAAAATACA
TAACTGAGAATAGAGAAGTTCAGATCAAGGTTAGGAACAGAGAGACAGCAGAATATGGGCCAAACAGGAT
ATCTGTGGTAAGCAGTTCCTGCCCCGGCTCAGGGCCAAGAACAGATGGTCCCCAGATGCGGTCCCGCCCT
CAGCAGTTTCTAGAGAACCATCAGATGTTTCCAGGGTGCCCCAAGGACCTGAAATGACCCTGTGCCTTAT
TTGAACTAACCAATCAGTTCGCTTCTCGCTTCTGTTCGCGCGCTTCTGCTCCCCGAGCTCAATAAAAGAG
CCCACAACCCCTCACTCGGCGCGCCAGTCCTCCGATAGACTGCGTCGCCCGGGTACCCGTGTATCCAATA
AACCCTCTTGCAGTTGCATCCGACTTGTGGTCTCGCTGTTCCTTGGGAGGGTCTCCTCTGAGTGATTGAC
TACCCGTCAGCGGGGGTCTTTCATGGGTAACAGTTTCTTGAAGTTGGAGAACAACATTCTGAGGGTAGGA
GTCGAATATTAAGTAATCCTGACTCAATTAGCCACTGTTTTGAATCCACATACTCCAATACTCCTGAAAT
AGTTCATTATGGACAGCGCAGAAAGACCTGAATAGTTCATTATGGACAGCGCAGAAAGAGCTGGGGAGAA
TTGTGAAATTGTTATCCGCTCACAATTCCACACAACATACGAGCCGGAAGCATAAAGTGTAAAGCCTGGG
GTGCCTAATGAGTGAGCTAACTCACATTAATTGCGTTGCGCTCACTGCCCGCTTTCCAGTCGGGAAACCT
GTCGTGCCAGCTGCATTAATGAATCGGCCAACGCGCGGGGAGAGGCGGTTTGCGTATTGGGCGCTCTTCC
GCTTCCTCGCTCACTGACTCGCTGCGCTCGGTCGTTCGGCTGCGGCGAGCGGTATCAGCTCACTCAAAGG
CGGTAATACGGTTATCCACAGAATCAGGGGATAACGCAGGAAAGAACATGTGAGCAAAAGGCCAGCAAAA
GGCCAGGAACCGTAAAAAGGCCGCGTTGCTGGCGTTTTTCCATAGGCTCCGCCCCCCTGACGAGCATCAC
AAAAATCGACGCTCAAGTCAGAGGTGGCGAAACCCGACAGGACTATAAAGATACCAGGCGTTTCCCCCTG
GAAGCTCCCTCGTGCGCTCTCCTGTTCCGACCCTGCCGCTTACCGGATACCTGTCCGCCTTTCTCCCTTC
GGGAAGCGTGGCGCTTTCTCATAGCTCACGCTGTAGGTATCTCAGTTCGGTGTAGGTCGTTCGCTCCAAG
CTGGGCTGTGTGCACGAACCCCCCGTTCAGCCCGACCGCTGCGCCTTATCCGGTAACTATCGTCTTGAGT
CCAACCCGGTAAGACACGACTTATCGCCACTGGCAGCAGCCACTGGTAACAGGATTAGCAGAGCGAGGTA
TGTAGGCGGTGCTACAGAGTTCTTGAAGTGGTGGCCTAACTACGGCTACACTAGAAGAACAGTATTTGGT
ATCTGCGCTCTGCTGAAGCCAGTTACCTTCGGAAAAAGAGTTGGTAGCTCTTGATCCGGCAAACAAACCA
CCGCTGGTAGCGGTGGTTTTTTTGTTTGCAAGCAGCAGATTACGCGCAGAAAAAAAGGATCTCAAGAAGA
TCCTTTGATCTTTTCTACGGGGTCTGACGCTCAGTGGAACGAAAACTCACGTTAAGGGATTTTGGTCATG
AGATTATCAAAAAGGATCTTCACCTAGATCCTTTTAAATTAAAAATGAAGTTTTAAATCAATCTAAAGTA
TATATGAGTAAACTTGGTCTGACAGTTACCAATGCTTAATCAGTGAGGCACCTATCTCAGCGATCTGTCT
ATTTCGTTCATCCATAGTTGCCTGACTCCCCGTCGTGTAGATAACTACGATACGGGAGGGCTTACCATCT
GGCCCCAGTGCTGCAATGATACCGCGAGACCCACGCTCACCGGCTCCAGATTTATCAGCAATAAACCAGC
CAGCCGGAAGGGCCGAGCGCAGAAGTGGTCCTGCAACTTTATCCGCCTCCATCCAGTCTATTAATTGTTG
CCGGGAAGCTAGAGTAAGTAGTTCGCCAGTTAATAGTTTGCGCAACGTTGTTGCCATTGCTACAGGCATC
GTGGTGTCACGCTCGTCGTTTGGTATGGCTTCATTCAGCTCCGGTTCCCAACGATCAAGGCGAGTTACAT
GATCCCCCATGTTGTGCAAAAAAGCGGTTAGCTCCTTCGGTCCTCCGATCGTTGTCAGAAGTAAGTTGGC
CGCAGTGTTATCACTCATGGTTATGGCAGCACTGCATAATTCTCTTACTGTCATGCCATCCGTAAGATGC
TTTTCTGTGACTGGTGAGTACTCAACCAAGTCATTCTGAGAATAGTGTATGCGGCGACCGAGTTGCTCTT
GCCCGGCGTCAATACGGGATAATACCGCGCCACATAGCAGAACTTTAAAAGTGCTCATCATTGGAAAACG
TTCTTCGGGGCGAAAACTCTCAAGGATCTTACCGCTGTTGAGATCCAGTTCGATGTAACCCACTCGTGCA
CCCAACTGATCTTCAGCATCTTTTACTTTCACCAGCGTTTCTGGGTGAGCAAAAACAGGAAGGCAAAATG
CCGCAAAAAAGGGAATAAGGGCGACACGGAAATGTTGAATACTCATACTCTTCCTTTTTCAATATTATTG
AAGCATTTATCAGGGTTATTGTCTCATGAGCGGATACATATTTGAATGTATTTAGAAAAATAAACAAATA
GGGGTTCCGCGCACATTTCCCCGAAAAGTGCCACCTGACGTCTAAGAAACCATTATTATCATGACATTAA
CCTATAAAAATAGGCGTATCACGAGGCCCTTTCGTCTCGCGCGTTTCGGTGATGACGGTGAAAACCTCTG
ACACATGCAGCTCCCGGAGACGGTCACAGCTTGTCTGTAAGCGGATGCCGGGAGCAGACAAGCCCGTCAG
GGCGCGTCAGCGGGTGTTGGCGGGTGTCGGGGCTGGCTTAACTATGCGGCATCAGAGCAGATTGTACTGA
GAGTGCACCATATGCGGTGTGAAATACCGCACAGATGCGTAAGGAGAAAATACCGCATCAGGCGCCATTC
GCCATTCAGGCTGCGCAACTGTTGGGAAGGGCGATCGGTGCGGGCCTCTTCGCTATTACGCCAGCTGGCG
AAAGGGGGATGTGCTGCAAGGCGATTAAGTTGGGTAACGCCAGGGTTTTCCCAGTCACGACGTTGTAAAA
CGACGGCGCAAGGAATGGTGCATGCAAGGAGATGGCGCCCAACAGTCCCCCGGCCACGGGGCCTGCCACC
ATACCCACGCCGAAACAAGCGCTCATGAGCCCGAAGTGGCGAGCCCGATCTTCCCCATCGGTGATGTCGG
CGATATAGGCGCCAGCAACCGCACCTGTGGCGCCGGTGATGCCGGCCACGATGCGTCCGGCGTAGAGGCG
ATTAGTCCAATTTGTTAAAGACAGGATATCAGTGGTCCAGGCTCTAGTTTTGACTCAACAATATCACCAG
CTGAAGCCTATAGAGTACGAGCCATAGATAAAATAAAAGATTTTATTTAGTCTCCAGAAAAAGGGGGG
